Addgene plasmid #213056: pCR8-attR4-pegRNA-attR3
Purpose: Modular Unit carrying pegRNA and ngRNA scaffolds flanked by attR4 and attR3
Depositing lab: Bing Yang. Depositing organization: University of Missouri at Columbia. Publication: Modularly assembled multiplex prime editors for simultaneous editing of agronomically important genes in rice. Gupta A, Liu B, Raza S, Chen QJ, Yang B. Plant Commun. 2023 Oct 26:100741. doi: 10.1016/j.xplc.2023.100741. PubMed 37897041.
Backbone
  Vector backbone: pCR8
  Total vector size (bp): 4468
  Vector type: Bacterial Expression
Growth in bacteria
  Bacterial resistance: Spectinomycin, 50 μg/mL
  Growth temperature: 37°C
  Growth strain: DH5alpha
  Copy number: High Copy
Gene/Insert
  Gene/Insert name: sgRNA
  gRNA/shRNA sequence: GTTTAAGAGCTATGCTGGAAACAGCATAGCAAGTTTAAATAAGGCTAGTCCGTTATCAACTTGAAAAAGTGGCACCGAGTCGGTGC
  Promoter: 35S-CmYCLV-AtU6
  Cloning method: Gibson Cloning
  Sequencing primers: 5′ TAGCCTAGAAGTAGTCAAGG
Terms and licenses: Academic/Nonprofit Terms; Industry Terms: Not Available to Industry
How to cite: pCR8-attR4-pegRNA-attR3 was a gift from Bing Yang (Addgene plasmid # 213056 ; http://n2t.net/addgene:213056 ; RRID:Addgene_213056)
