[The description below was written by a language model from this plasmid's Addgene catalogue record and pLannotate feature annotations shown in this document.]
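Description:
pCR8-attR4-pegRNA-attR3 is a small, high-copy bacterial cloning plasmid built on the pCR8 Gateway entry backbone. It serves as a modular unit in a system for assembling multiplex prime editors for rice. It replicates in E. coli from a ColE1/pUC-type origin and is selected with spectinomycin through the aadA (SmR) aminoglycoside adenylyltransferase gene. Residual backbone elements include the rrnB T1 and T2 terminators, a T7 promoter, and small fragments of lacI, lacZα and attL1. The catalogue lists the size as 4468 bp, whereas the sequenced record behind the feature table is 4,717 nt; the record does not explain the difference.

The payload sits between attR4 and attR3, mutant Gateway recombination sites that let the cassette be joined in a defined order and orientation with other modules during multisite clonase assembly. Between these sites, a composite promoter recorded as 35S-CmYCLV-AtU6 (annotated as a CaMV 35S fragment and a short AtU6 fragment) lies upstream of a tRNA, a Streptococcus pyogenes tracrRNA-type scaffold, a second tRNA and a second gRNA scaffold. The cassette ends with the Arabidopsis HSP18.2 terminator. This layout suggests a single polycistronic transcript in which the tRNAs are cleaved by the plant's own processing enzymes, releasing the pegRNA and the nicking guide RNA (ngRNA) as separate molecules. The listed insert is only the sgRNA scaffold, and no spacer or pegRNA extension is recorded, which suggests that users add target-specific sequences themselves. Although catalogued as a bacterial expression vector, its regulatory elements are plant-directed, so the bacteria serve mainly for propagation and assembly.
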