Features (pLannotate 1.2.2; 19 found; start..end, strand, type, name):
    882..1470    +  rep_origin     ori: high-copy-number ColE1/pMB1/pBR322/pUC origin of replication
   1653..1745    +  CDS            lacI (fragment): lac repressor; lacI; The lac repressor binds to the lac operator to inhibit transcription in E. coli. This inhibition can be relieved by adding lactose or isopropyl-β-D-thiogalactopyranoside (IPTG).
   1800..1827    -  terminator     rrnB T2 terminator: transcription terminator T2 from the E. coli rrnB gene
   1959..2002    +  terminator     rrnB T1 terminator: Escherichia coli rrnB; transcription terminator T1 from the E. coli rrnB gene
   2049..2085    -  CDS            lacZα (fragment): LacZα fragment of β-galactosidase; lacZ fragment
   2101..2225    -  protein_bind   attR4: mutant version of attR; recombination site for the Gateway® LR reaction LR Clonase™
   2415..2667    +  promoter       CaMV 35S promoter (fragment): strong constitutive promoter from cauliflower mosaic virus
   3154..3170    +  promoter       AtU6 promoter (fragment): consensus promoter from the three Arabidopsis U6 snRNA genes (Waibel and Filipowicz, 1990; Nekrasov et al., 2013)
   3232..3302    +  ncRNA          tRNA: Accession: RF00005 - tRNA
   3341..3408    +  misc_RNA       tracrRNA (fragment): trans-activating CRISPR RNA for the Streptococcus pyogenes CRISPR/Cas9 system
   3547..3618    +  ncRNA          tRNA: Accession: RF00005 - tRNA
   3645..3720    +  misc_RNA       gRNA scaffold: guide RNA scaffold for the Streptococcus pyogenes CRISPR/Cas9 system
   3829..4077    +  terminator     HSP terminator: efficient transcription terminator from the Arabidopsis thaliana heat shock protein 18.2 gene (Nagaya et al., 2010)
   4085..4208    +  protein_bind   attR3: mutant version of attR; recombination site for the Gateway® LR reaction LR Clonase™
   4209..4227    -  protein_bind   attL1 (fragment): mutant version of attL; recombination site for the Gateway® LR reaction LR Clonase™
   4245..4263    -  promoter       T7 promoter: promoter for bacteriophage T7 RNA polymerase
   4453..4476    +  promoter       Pc promoter (fragment): intI1 (promoter lies within the coding sequence); class 1 integron promoter
   4658..4716    +  ncRNA          AAC AAD leader: Accession: RF02912 - putative aminoglycoside riboswitch / attI site
   4715..789     +  CDS            SmR (across the origin): aminoglycoside adenylyltransferase (Murphy, 1985); aadA; confers resistance to spectinomycin and streptomycin
>Addgene plasmid #213056 | pCR8-attR4-pegRNA-attR3 | addgene full sequence | sequence record 422161 | Addgene NGS Result
AGGGAAGCGGTGATCGCCGAAGTATCGACTCAACTATCAGAGGTAGTTGGCGTCATCGAGCGCCATCTCG
AACCGACGTTGCTGGCCGTACATTTGTACGGCTCCGCAGTGGATGGCGGCCTGAAGCCACACAGTGATAT
TGATTTGCTGGTTACGGTGACCGTAAGGCTTGATGAAACAACGCGGCGAGCTTTGATCAACGACCTTTTG
GAAACTTCGGCTTCCCCTGGAGAGAGCGAGATTCTCCGCGCTGTAGAAGTCACCATTGTTGTGCACGACG
ACATCATTCCGTGGCGTTATCCAGCTAAGCGCGAACTGCAATTTGGAGAATGGCAGCGCAATGACATTCT
TGCAGGTATCTTCGAGCCAGCCACGATCGACATTGATCTGGCTATCTTGCTGACAAAAGCAAGAGAACAT
AGCGTTGCCTTGGTAGGTCCAGCGGCGGAGGAACTCTTTGATCCGGTTCCTGAACAGGATCTATTTGAGG
CGCTAAATGAAACCTTAACGCTATGGAACTCGCCGCCCGACTGGGCTGGCGATGAGCGAAATGTAGTGCT
TACGTTGTCCCGCATTTGGTACAGCGCAGTAACCGGCAAAATCGCGCCGAAGGATGTCGCTGCCGACTGG
GCAATGGAGCGCCTGCCGGCCCAGTATCAGCCCGTCATACTTGAAGCTAGACAGGCTTATCTTGGACAAG
AAGAAGATCGCTTGGCCTCGCGCGCAGATCAGTTGGAAGAATTTGTCCACTACGTGAAAGGCGAGATCAC
CAAGGTAGTCGGCAAATAACCCTCGAGCCACCCATGACCAAAATCCCTTAACGTGAGTTACGCGTCGTTC
CACTGAGCGTCAGACCCCGTAGAAAAGATCAAAGGATCTTCTTGAGATCCTTTTTTTCTGCGCGTAATCT
GCTGCTTGCAAACAAAAAAACCACCGCTACCAGCGGTGGTTTGTTTGCCGGATCAAGAGCTACCAACTCT
TTTTCCGAAGGTAACTGGCTTCAGCAGAGCGCAGATACCAAATACTGTTCTTCTAGTGTAGCCGTAGTTA
GGCCACCACTTCAAGAACTCTGTAGCACCGCCTACATACCTCGCTCTGCTAATCCTGTTACCAGTGGCTG
CTGCCAGTGGCGATAAGTCGTGTCTTACCGGGTTGGACTCAAGACGATAGTTACCGGATAAGGCGCAGCG
GTCGGGCTGAACGGGGGGTTCGTGCACACAGCCCAGCTTGGAGCGAACGACCTACACCGAACTGAGATAC
CTACAGCGTGAGCTATGAGAAAGCGCCACGCTTCCCGAAGGGAGAAAGGCGGACAGGTATCCGGTAAGCG
GCAGGGTCGGAACAGGAGAGCGCACGAGGGAGCTTCCAGGGGGAAACGCCTGGTATCTTTATAGTCCTGT
CGGGTTTCGCCACCTCTGACTTGAGCGTCGATTTTTGTGATGCTCGTCAGGGGGGCGGAGCCTATGGAAA
AACGCCAGCAACGCGGCCTTTTTACGGTTCCTGGCCTTTTGCTGGCCTTTTGCTCACATGTTCTTTCCTG
CGTTATCCCCTGATTCTGTGGATAACCGTATTACCGCCTTTGAGTGAGCTGATACCGCTCGCCGCAGCCG
AACGACCGAGCGCAGCGAGTCAGTGAGCGAGGAAGCGGAAGAGCGCCCAATACGCAAACCGCCTCTCCCC
GCGCGTTGGCCGATTCATTAATGCAGCTGGCACGACAGGTTTCCCGACTGGAAAGCGGGCAGTGAGCGCA
ACGCAATTAATACGCGTACCGCTAGCCAGGAAGAGTTTGTAGAAACGCAAAAAGGCCATCCGTCAGGATG
GCCTTCTGCTTAGTTTGATGCCTGGCAGTTTATGGCGGGCGTCCTGCCCGCCACCCTCCGGGCCGTTGCT
TCACAACGTTCAAATCCGCTCCCGGCGGATTTGTCCTACTCAGGAGAGCGTTCACCGACAAACAACAGAT
AAAACGAAAGGCCCAGTCTTCCGACTGAGCCTTTCGTTTTATTTGATGCCTGGCAGTTCCCTACTCTCGC
GTTAACGCTAGCATGGATGTTTTCCCAGTCACGACGTTGTAAAACGACGGCCAGTCTTAAGCTCGGGCCC
CATAGTGACTGGATATGTTGTGTTTTACAGTATTATGTAGTCTGTTTTTTATGCAAAATCTAATTTAATA
TATTGATATTTATATCATTTTACGTTTCTCGTTCAACTTTTCTATACAAAGTTGGCCGAATTATGGAGTC
AAAGATTCAAATAGAGGACCTAACAGAACTCGCCGTAAAGACTGGCGAACAGTTCATACAGAGTCTCTTA
CGACTCAATGACAAGAAGAAAATCTTCGTCAACATGGTGGAGCACGACACACTTGTCTACTCCAAAAATA
TCAAAGATACAGTCTCAGAAGACCAAAGGGCAATTGAGACTTTTCAACAAAGGGTAATATCCGGAAACCT
CCTCGGATTCCATTGCCCAGCTATCTGTCACTTTATTGTGAAGATAGTGGAAAAGGAAGGTGGCTCCTAC
AAATGCCATCATTGCGATAAAGGAAAGGCCATCGTTGAAGATGCCTCTGCCGACAGTGGTCCCAAAGATG
GACCCCCACCCACGAGGAGCATCGTGGAAAAAGAAGACGTTCCAACCACGTCTTCAAAGCAAGTGGATTG
ATGTGATTGGCAGACATACTGTCCCACAAATGAAGATGGAATCTGTAAAAGAAAACGCGTGAAATAATGC
GTCTGACAAAGGTTAGGTCGGCTGCCTTTAATCAATACCAAAGTGGTCCCTACCACGATGGAAAAACTGT
GCAGTCGGTTTGGCTTTTTCTGACGAACAAATAAGATTCGTGGCCGACAGGTGGGGGTCCACCATGTGAA
GGCATCTTCAGACTCCAATAATGGAGCAATGACGTAAGGGCTTACGAAATAAGTAAGGGTAGTTTGGGAA
ATGTCCACTCACCCGTCAGTCTATAAATACTTAGCCCCTCCCTCATTGTTAAGGGAGCAAAATCTCAGAG
AGATAGTCCTAGAGAGAGAAAGAGAGCAAGTAGCCTAGAAGTAGTCAAGGCGGCGAAGTATTCAGGCACG
TGGCCAGGAAGAAGAAAAGCCAAGACGACGAAAACAGGTAAGAGCTAAGCATCTAGAAAGTTGAAAACAA
TCTTCAAAAGTCCCACATCGCTTAGATAAGAAAACGAAGCTGAGTTTATATACAGCTAGAGTCGAAGTAG
TGATTGAACAAAGCACCAGTGGTCTAGTGGTAGAATAGTACCCTGCCACGGTACAGACCCGGGTTCGATT
CCCGGCTGGTGCAAGAGACGAGTCACGTCTCAGTTTAAGAGCTATGCTGGAAACAGCATAGCAAGTTTAA
ATAAGGCTAGTCCGTTATCAACTTGAAAAAGTGGCACCGAGTCGGTGCAGAGACCACAGGATCCTTGGTC
TCACGCGGTTCTATCTAGTTACGCGTTAAACCAACTAGAAAGGCCGGCATGGTCCCAGCCTCCTCGCTGG
CGCCGGCTGGGCAACATGCTTCGGCATGGCGAATGGGACAACAACAAATCAGAGTGGCGCAGCGGAAGCG
TGGTGGGCCCATAACCCACAGGTCCCAGGATCGAAACCTGGCTCTGATAAGAGACCACAGGATCCTTGGT
CTCAGTTTTAGAGCTAGAAATAGCAAGTTAAAATAAGGCTAGTCCGTTATCAACTTGAAAAAGTGGCACC
GAGTCGGTGCTTTTTTTTTGGCCGGCATGGTCCCAGCCTCCTCGCTGGCGCCGGCTGGGCAACATGCTTC
GGCATGGCGAATGGGACTTTTTTTTTGATATCTCCGGGGCTAATTGAATATGAAGATGAAGATGAAATAT
TTGGTGTGTCAAATAAAAAGCTGGTGTGCTTAAGTTTGTGTTTTTTTCTTGGCTTGTTGTGTTATGAATT
TGTGGCTTTTTCTAATATTAAATGAATGTAAGATCTCATTATAATGAATAAACAAATGTTTCTATAATCC
ATTGTGAATGTTTTGTTGGATCTCTTCTGCAGCATATAACTACTGTATGTGCTATGGTATGGACTATGGA
ATATGATTAAAGATAAGGAATTCGCAACTTTGTATAATAAAGTTGAACGAGAAACGTAAAATGATATAAA
TATCAATATATTAAATTAGATTTTGCATAAAAAACAGACTACATAATACTGTAAAACACAACATATCCAG
TCACTATGAAAATAAAATCATTATTTGCCATCCAGCTGATATCCCCTATAGTGAGTCGTATTACATGGTC
ATAGCTGTTTCCTGGCAGCTCTGGCCCGTGTCTCAAAATCTCTGATGTTACATTGCACAAGATAAAAATA
TATCATCATGCCTCCTCTAGACCAGCCAGGACAGAAATGCCTCGACTTCGCTGCTACCCAAGGTTGCCGG
GTGACGCACACCGTGGAAACGGATGAAGGCACGAACCCAGTGGACATAAGCCTGTTCGGTTCGTAAGCTG
TAATGCAAGTAGCGTATGCGCTCACGCAACTGGTCCAGAACCTTGACCGAACGCAGCGGTGGTAACGGCG
CAGTGGCGGTTTTCATGGCTTGTTATGACTGTTTTTTTGGGGTACAGTCTATGCCTCGGGCATCCAAGCA
GCAAGCGCGTTACGCCGTGGGTCGATGTTTGATGTTATGGAGCAGCAACGATGTTACGCAGCAGGGCAGT
CGCCCTAAAACAAAGTTAAACATTATG
